Addgene plasmid #41670: pcDNA3.1(+)mGAT1CFP8
Depositing lab: Henry Lester. Depositing organization: California Institute of Technology. Publication: GABA transporter function, oligomerization state, and anchoring: correlates with subcellularly resolved FRET. Moss FJ, Imoukhuede PI, Scott K, Hu J, Jankowsky JL, Quick MW, Lester HA. J Gen Physiol. 2009 Dec;134(6):489-521. 10.1085/jgp.200910314 PubMed 19948998.
Backbone
  Vector backbone: pcDNA3.1(+)
  Backbone manufacturer: Invitrogen
  Backbone size w/o insert (bp): 5428
  Total vector size (bp): 7923
  Vector type: Mammalian Expression
  Selectable markers: Neomycin (select with G418)
Growth in bacteria
  Bacterial resistance: Ampicillin, 100 μg/mL
  Growth temperature: 37°C
  Growth strain: Top10
  Copy number: High Copy
Gene/Insert
  Gene/Insert name: Mus musculus GABA transporter 1 (alt names: mGAT1; solute carrier family 6 member 1; sodium- and chloride-dependent GABA transporter 1)
  Species: M. musculus (mouse), Synthetic
  Insert size (bp): 2549
  Mutation: “Monomerizing” CFP A206K mutation; 8 C-terminal-most residues of hGAT1 (STSKEAYI) appended after CFP
  GenBank ID: M92378.1
  Entrez Gene: Slc6a1 (a.k.a. A730043E01, GABATHG, GABATR, GAT-1, Gabt, Gabt1, Gat1, XT-1, Xtrp1)
  Promoter: CMV
  Tag / fusion protein: CFP (C terminal on insert)
  Cloning method: Restriction Enzyme; 5′ cloning site HindIII (not destroyed); 3′ cloning site XbaI (not destroyed)
  Sequencing primers: 5′ CMV-F; T7; 3′ EGFP-N; BGH-rev
Terms and licenses: Academic/Nonprofit Terms; Industry Terms: Not Available to Industry
Depositor comments: To generate the fluorescent mutants mGAT10XFP and mGAT1XFP* through mGAT1XFP45, the wild-type mGAT1 open reading frame (ORF) was subcloned without its original stop codon into the HindIII and EcoRI sites of the pcDNA3.1(+) expression vector multiple cloning site (MCS). XFP ORFs were then subcloned downstream from and in frame with the mGAT1 ORF at the NotI and XbaI sites of the pcDNA3.1(+) MCS. This resulted in a 12–amino acid spacer between the end of the mGAT1 sequence and the beginning of the fluorophore. The depositors modified a method for the integration of PCR fragments without the use of restriction enzymes (Geiser et al., 2001) to add the final 3, 8, 20, 28, or 45 codons of the human GAT1 (hGAT1) ORF. These were amplified from a source plasmid using the proof-reading PfuTurbo Cx Hotstart polymerase with 5′ and 3′ extensions corresponding to the 20–22-nt regions that flanked the intended site of insertion, such that the PCR product integrated in-frame immediately after the fluorophore sequence when used as the primers in a subsequent QuikChange II XL mutagenesis PCR reaction. For mGAT1XFP*, the depositors simply added a GTC codon for Val after the fluorophore ORF. The attached image displays the protein sequences of the modified regions of mGAT1 for each fluorescent construct. mGAT10CFP and mGAT10YFP repeated the fusion design of mGAT10GFP but with the fluorophore exchanged as annotated. The three C-terminal residues of the mGAT0XFP fusions are -YKI-CO2−, which comprises a broadly defined consensus PDZ class II–interacting motif (X-φ-X-φ, where φ designates a hydrophobic residue and X any residue) (Sheng and Sala, 2001; Hung and Sheng, 2002). The depositors searched the Ensembl databases using Biomart (http://www.ebi.ac.uk/biomart) (Spudich et al., 2007) and applied the GO:0005886 “plasma membrane” cellular component filter. The search identified no known membrane proteins possessing the -YKI-CO2− C-terminal sequence. In the mGAT1XFP* constructs, the depositors defined the terminal residue P(0) more narrowly, changing the terminal isoleucine residue present in mGAT10XFP to a valine in mGAT1XFP*. The resulting C-terminal sequence, -YKV-CO2−, reconstituted a functional PDZ class II–interacting motif present in Ephrin B receptors, a class that relies on interactions with the PDZ domain–containing proteins for clustering (Torres et al., 1998; Brückner et al., 1999; Lin et al., 1999; Madsen et al., 2005). Other constructs in the C-terminal XFP fusion series, mGAT1XFP3, mGAT1XFP8, mGAT1XFP20, mGAT1XFP28, and mGAT1XFP45, had the most C-terminal 3, 8, 20, 28, or 45 residues of the hGAT1 appended after the mGAT1XFP fusion. The differences in nucleotide sequence between the hGAT1 and mGAT1 C termini were a useful source of positive identification when the depositors analyzed the clones during construction. PCR integration was applied to amplify and insert EYFP or ECFP directly between residues R565 and L566, I570 and Q571, or V577 and R578 of mGAT1 to generate the mGAT15xxXFP5xxCT constructs. The site of XFP insertion in GAT1 is highlighted in the nomenclatures for these constructs by residue numbers flanking the fluorophore, and the “CT” denotes that the insertion occurs within the C terminus. Please see the associated article for more detailed information regarding construct creation and usage.
How to cite: pcDNA3.1(+)mGAT1CFP8 was a gift from Henry Lester (Addgene plasmid # 41670 ; http://n2t.net/addgene:41670 ; RRID:Addgene_41670)
