[The description below was written by a language model from this plasmid's Addgene catalogue record and pLannotate feature annotations shown in this document.]
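Description:
pcDNA3.1(+)mGAT1CFP8 is a mammalian expression plasmid built on the Invitrogen pcDNA3.1(+) backbone, with a total size of 7,923 bp. It is maintained in E. coli at high copy through a ColE1/pUC-type origin and selected with ampicillin via the β-lactamase gene. An f1 origin is also present. For mammalian cells, an SV40 early promoter drives the neomycin phosphotransferase gene followed by an SV40 polyadenylation signal, which allows G418 selection of stable transfectants. A few short annotated fragments (HIV-1 LTR, ble, lacI, bom) appear to be partial matches within backbone sequence rather than functional elements.

The payload is a fusion of mouse GABA transporter 1 (mGAT1, Slc6a1) to a C-terminal cyan fluorescent protein, expressed from the CMV enhancer/promoter and terminated by the bGH polyadenylation signal. A T7 promoter sits just upstream of the open reading frame. The mGAT1 coding sequence lacks its stop codon and is joined in frame to the fluorophore through a 12-amino-acid spacer. The CFP carries the monomerizing A206K mutation (annotated as mECFP), which reduces fluorophore self-association. The "8" in the name refers to the final eight residues of human GAT1 appended directly after CFP, restoring a native transporter C terminus beyond the fluorophore. The construct belongs to a series of CFP and YFP fusions in which tails of different lengths or altered terminal residues were added, in part to examine PDZ-interacting motifs at the C terminus. According to the associated publication, the series was used to relate GABA transporter function, oligomerization state and anchoring to subcellularly resolved FRET measurements, for which this CFP version would pair with the corresponding YFP fusions.
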