Features (pLannotate 1.2.2; 21 found; start..end, strand, type, name):
     28..80      -  misc_feature   bom (fragment): basis of mobility region from pBR322
    235..614     +  enhancer       CMV enhancer: human cytomegalovirus immediate early enhancer
    615..818     +  promoter       CMV promoter: human cytomegalovirus (CMV) immediate early promoter
    814..847     +  LTR            5' LTR (truncated) (fragment): truncated 5' long terminal repeat (LTR) from HIV-1
    863..881     +  promoter       T7 promoter: promoter for bacteriophage T7 RNA polymerase
    917..2710    +  CDS            Slc6a1: SC6A1_MOUSE - Also known as Gabt1, Gat-1, Gat1. Experimental evidence at protein level: Swiss-Prot protein existence level 1. Terminates the action of GABA by its high affinity sodium- dependent reuptake into presynaptic terminals. From Mus musculus (Mouse).
   2747..3463    +  CDS            mECFP: mECFP is a basic (constitutively fluorescent) cyan fluorescent protein published in 2006, derived from Aequorea victoria.
   3523..3747    +  polyA_signal   bGH poly(A) signal: bovine growth hormone polyadenylation signal
   3751..3772    +  promoter       SV40 promoter (fragment): SV40 enhancer and early promoter
   3793..4221    +  rep_origin     f1 ori (sequence partly withheld): f1 bacteriophage origin of replication; arrow indicates direction of (+) strand synthesis
   4235..4564    +  promoter       SV40 promoter: SV40 enhancer and early promoter
   4631..5422    +  CDS            neo: KKA2_KLEPN - Also known as kan, nptII. Experimental evidence at protein level: Swiss-Prot protein existence level 1. Resistance to kanamycin, neomycin, paromomycin, ribostamycin, butirosin and gentamicin B. From Klebsiella pneumoniae.
   5446..5604    +  CDS            ble (fragment): BLE_KLEPN - Experimental evidence at protein level: Swiss-Prot protein existence level 1. Binding protein with a strong affinity to the bleomycin family of antibiotics. Binds to CL990; an antimitotic-antibiotic compound. From Klebsiella pneumoniae.
   5599..5720    +  polyA_signal   SV40 poly(A) signal: SV40 polyadenylation signal
   5793..5809    -  protein_bind   lac operator: The lac repressor binds to the lac operator to inhibit transcription in E. coli. This inhibition can be relieved by adding lactose or isopropyl-β-D-thiogalactopyranoside (IPTG). lac repressor encoded by lacI
   5817..5847    -  promoter       lac promoter: promoter for the E. coli lac operon
   5862..5883    -  protein_bind   CAP binding site: CAP binding activates transcription in the presence of cAMP. E. coli catabolite activator protein
   5896..5988    -  CDS            lacI (fragment): lac repressor; lacI; The lac repressor binds to the lac operator to inhibit transcription in E. coli. This inhibition can be relieved by adding lactose or isopropyl-β-D-thiogalactopyranoside (IPTG).
   6171..6756    -  rep_origin     ori: high-copy-number ColE1/pMB1/pBR322/pUC origin of replication
   6927..7787    -  CDS            AmpR: β-lactamase; bla; confers resistance to ampicillin, carbenicillin, and related antibiotics
   7788..7892    -  promoter       AmpR promoter: bla
>Addgene plasmid #41670 | pcDNA3.1(+)mGAT1CFP8 | depositor full sequence | sequence record 55806 | pcDNA3.1(+)mGAT1CFP8 sequence 7923 bps
GACGGATCGGGAGATCTCCCGATCCCCTATGGTGCACTCTCAGTACAATCTGCTCTGATGCCGCATAGTT
AAGCCAGTATCTGCTCCCTGCTTGTGTGTTGGAGGTCGCTGAGTAGTGCGCGAGCAAAATTTAAGCTACA
ACAAGGCAAGGCTTGACCGACAATTGCATGAAGAATCTGCTTAGGGTTAGGCGTTTTGCGCTGCTTCGCG
ATGTACGGGCCAGATATACGCGTTGACATTGATTATTGACTAGTTATTAATAGTAATCAATTACGGGGTC
ATTAGTTCATAGCCCATATATGGAGTTCCGCGTTACATAACTTACGGTAAATGGCCCGCCTGGCTGACCG
CCCAACGACCCCCGCCCATTGACGTCAATAATGACGTATGTTCCCATAGTAACGCCAATAGGGACTTTCC
ATTGACGTCAATGGGTGGAGTATTTACGGTAAACTGCCCACTTGGCAGTACATCAAGTGTATCATATGCC
AAGTACGCCCCCTATTGACGTCAATGACGGTAAATGGCCCGCCTGGCATTATGCCCAGTACATGACCTTA
TGGGACTTTCCTACTTGGCAGTACATCTACGTATTAGTCATCGCTATTACCATGGTGATGCGGTTTTGGC
AGTACATCAATGGGCGTGGATAGCGGTTTGACTCACGGGGATTTCCAAGTCTCCACCCCATTGACGTCAA
TGGGAGTTTGTTTTGGCACCAAAATCAACGGGACTTTCCAAAATGTCGTAACAACTCCGCCCCATTGACG
CAAATGGGCGGTAGGCGTGTACGGTGGGAGGTCTATATAAGCAGAGCTCTCTGGCTAACTAGAGAACCCA
CTGCTTACTGGCTTATCGAAATTAATACGACTCACTATAGGGAGACCCAAGCTGGCTAGCGTTTAAACTT
AAGCTTATGGCGACTGACAACAGCAAGGTGGCTGATGGGCAGATCTCTACTGAGGTCAGCGAGGCCCCTG
TGGCCAGCGACAAGCCCAAAACCCTGGTAGTCAAGGTGCAGAAGAAGGCCGGGGACCTCCCTGACCGGGA
CACATGGAAGGGACGCTTCGACTTCCTCATGTCCTGCGTGGGCTATGCCATCGGCCTGGGCAATGTGTGG
AGGTTCCCTTACCTCTGTGGGAAAAACGGTGGCGGGGCCTTCCTAATCCCATATTTCCTGACGCTCATCT
TTGCGGGTGTTCCTCTCTTCCTTTTGGAGTGCTCCCTAGGCCAGTACACCTCCATTGGGGGCCTGGGCGT
ATGGAACTGGGCGCCCATGTTCAAGGGTGTGGCCGTCGCGGCAGCTGTGCTGTCCTTCTGGCTGAACATC
TACTACATCGTCATCATCTCCTGGGCCATCTACTACCTGTACAACTCCTTCACCACGACCCTGCCATGGA
AACAGTGTGACAACCCGTGGAACACTGACCGCTGCTTCTCCAACTACAGCCTGGTCAATACCACCAACAT
GACCAGCGCCGTGGTGGAGTTCTGGGAGCGCAACATGCACCAGATGACAGATGGACTGGACAAGCCAGGA
CAGATCCGCTGTCTGGCCATCACACTGGCCATTGCCTGGGTGCTCGTGTATTTCTGCATCTGGAAGGGTG
TTGGTTGGACTGGAAAGGTGGTCTACTTCTCAGCCACGTACCCCTACATCATGCTTATCATCCTGTTCTT
CCGTGGAGTGACGCTTCCCGGGGCCAAGGAGGGGATCCTCTTCTACATCACACCCAACTTCCGAAAGCTG
TCTGATTCTGAGGTGATCTTTGACGCCGCCACCCAGATCTTCTTCTCCTACGGGCTGGGCCTGGGGTCCC
TGATTGCTCTGGGAAGCTACAACTCTTTCCACAACAATGTGTACAGGGACTCCATCATCGTTTGCTGCAT
CAACTCCTGCACCAGCATGTTTGCCGGATTCGTCATCTTCTCCATCGTGGGCTTCATGGCTCATGTCACC
AAGAGGTCCATAGCTGATGTGGCAGCCTCAGGCCCGGGGCTGGCATTCTTGGCGTACCCTGAGGCTGTGA
CACAGCTACCCATCTCTCCCCTCTGGGCTATCCTCTTCTTCTCCATGCTGCTGATGCTGGGCATTGACAG
CCAGTTCTGTACCGTGGAGGGCTTCATCACTGCCCTGGTGGACGAGTACCCCAGACTTCTCCGCAATCGC
CGTGAACTCTTCATTGCTGCCGTGTGCATCGTGTCCTACCTGATTGGCCTGTCTAACATCACCCAGGGTG
GCATTTATGTCTTCAAACTGTTTGATTATTACTCTGCCAGCGGCATGAGCTTGCTGTTCCTGGTTTTCTT
CGAGTGTGTCTCCATTTCCTGGTTTTATGGTGTCAACCGGTTCTATGACAACATCCAGGAGATGGTTGGC
TCCAGGCCCTGCATCTGGTGGAAGCTGTGCTGGTCCTTTTTCACACCCATCATTGTGGCGGGCGTGTTTC
TCTTCAGTGCTGTGCAGATGACACCACTCACCATGGGAAGCTATGTTTTCCCCAAGTGGGGCCAGGGCGT
GGGCTGGCTCATGGCTCTGTCCTCCATGGTGCTCATCCCCGGGTACATGGCTTACATGTTCCTCACCCTG
AAGGGCTCCCTGAAGCAGCGTCTCCAGGTCATGATTCAGCCCAGTGAAGATATTGTGCGCCCTGAGAATG
GCCCTGAGCAGCCGCAGGCTGGCAGCTCAGCCAGCAAGGAGGCCTACATCCGAATTCTGCAGATATCCAG
CACAGTGGCGGCCGCCATGGTGAGCAAGGGCGAGGAGCTGTTCACCGGGGTGGTGCCCATCCTGGTCGAG
CTGGACGGCGACGTAAACGGCCACAAGTTCAGCGTGTCCGGCGAGGGCGAGGGCGATGCCACCTACGGCA
AGCTGACCCTGAAGTTCATCTGCACCACCGGCAAGCTGCCCGTGCCCTGGCCCACCCTCGTGACCACCCT
GACCTGGGGCGTGCAGTGCTTCAGCCGCTACCCCGACCACATGAAGCAGCACGACTTCTTCAAGTCCGCC
ATGCCCGAAGGCTACGTCCAGGAGCGCACCATCTTCTTCAAGGACGACGGCAACTACAAGACCCGCGCCG
AGGTGAAGTTCGAGGGCGACACCCTGGTGAACCGCATCGAGCTGAAGGGCATCGACTTCAAGGAGGACGG
CAACATCCTGGGGCACAAGCTGGAGTACAACTACATCAGCCACAACGTCTATATCACCGCCGACAAGCAG
AAGAACGGCATCAAGGCCAACTTCAAGATCCGCCACAACATCGAGGACGGCAGCGTGCAGCTCGCCGACC
ACTACCAGCAGAACACCCCCATCGGCGACGGCCCCGTGCTGCTGCCCGACAACCACTACCTGAGCACCCA
GTCCAAGCTGAGCAAAGACCCCAACGAGAAGCGCGATCACATGGTCCTGCTGGAGTTCGTGACCGCCGCC
GGGATCACTCTCGGCATGGACGAGCTGTACAAGTCCACCAGCAAGGAGGCCTACATCTAGAGGGCCCGTT
TAAACCCGCTGATCAGCCTCGACTGTGCCTTCTAGTTGCCAGCCATCTGTTGTTTGCCCCTCCCCCGTGC
CTTCCTTGACCCTGGAAGGTGCCACTCCCACTGTCCTTTCCTAATAAAATGAGGAAATTGCATCGCATTG
TCTGAGTAGGTGTCATTCTATTCTGGGGGGTGGGGTGGGGCAGGACAGCAAGGGGGAGGATTGGGAAGAC
AATAGCAGGCATGCTGGGGATGCGGTGGGCTCTATGGCTTCTGAGGCGGAAAGAACCAGCTGGGGCTCTA
GGGGGTATCCCC
[124 nt withheld, positions 3793-3916]
C
[91 nt withheld, positions 3918-4008]
A
[49 nt withheld, positions 4010-4058]
CCTTTGACGTTGGAGTCCACGTTCTTT
[37 nt withheld, positions 4086-4122]
ACCCTATCTCGGTCTATTCTTTTGATTTATAAGGGATTTTGCCGATTTCGGCCTATTGGTTAAAAAATGA
GCTGATTTAACAAAAATTTAACGCGAATTAATTCTGTGGAATGTGTGTCAGTTAGGGTGTGGAAAGTCCC
CAGGCTCCCCAGCAGGCAGAAGTATGCAAAGCATGCATCTCAATTAGTCAGCAACCAGGTGTGGAAAGTC
CCCAGGCTCCCCAGCAGGCAGAAGTATGCAAAGCATGCATCTCAATTAGTCAGCAACCATAGTCCCGCCC
CTAACTCCGCCCATCCCGCCCCTAACTCCGCCCAGTTCCGCCCATTCTCCGCCCCATGGCTGACTAATTT
TTTTTATTTATGCAGAGGCCGAGGCCGCCTCTGCCTCTGAGCTATTCCAGAAGTAGTGAGGAGGCTTTTT
TGGAGGCCTAGGCTTTTGCAAAAAGCTCCCGGGAGCTTGTATATCCATTTTCGGATCTGATCAAGAGACA
GGATGAGGATCGTTTCGCATGATTGAACAAGATGGATTGCACGCAGGTTCTCCGGCCGCTTGGGTGGAGA
GGCTATTCGGCTATGACTGGGCACAACAGACAATCGGCTGCTCTGATGCCGCCGTGTTCCGGCTGTCAGC
GCAGGGGCGCCCGGTTCTTTTTGTCAAGACCGACCTGTCCGGTGCCCTGAATGAACTGCAGGACGAGGCA
GCGCGGCTATCGTGGCTGGCCACGACGGGCGTTCCTTGCGCAGCTGTGCTCGACGTTGTCACTGAAGCGG
GAAGGGACTGGCTGCTATTGGGCGAAGTGCCGGGGCAGGATCTCCTGTCATCTCACCTTGCTCCTGCCGA
GAAAGTATCCATCATGGCTGATGCAATGCGGCGGCTGCATACGCTTGATCCGGCTACCTGCCCATTCGAC
CACCAAGCGAAACATCGCATCGAGCGAGCACGTACTCGGATGGAAGCCGGTCTTGTCGATCAGGATGATC
TGGACGAAGAGCATCAGGGGCTCGCGCCAGCCGAACTGTTCGCCAGGCTCAAGGCGCGCATGCCCGACGG
CGAGGATCTCGTCGTGACCCATGGCGATGCCTGCTTGCCGAATATCATGGTGGAAAATGGCCGCTTTTCT
GGATTCATCGACTGTGGCCGGCTGGGTGTGGCGGACCGCTATCAGGACATAGCGTTGGCTACCCGTGATA
TTGCTGAAGAGCTTGGCGGCGAATGGGCTGACCGCTTCCTCGTGCTTTACGGTATCGCCGCTCCCGATTC
GCAGCGCATCGCCTTCTATCGCCTTCTTGACGAGTTCTTCTGAGCGGGACTCTGGGGTTCGAAATGACCG
ACCAAGCGACGCCCAACCTGCCATCACGAGATTTCGATTCCACCGCCGCCTTCTATGAAAGGTTGGGCTT
CGGAATCGTTTTCCGGGACGCCGGCTGGATGATCCTCCAGCGCGGGGATCTCATGCTGGAGTTCTTCGCC
CACCCCAACTTGTTTATTGCAGCTTATAATGGTTACAAATAAAGCAATAGCATCACAAATTTCACAAATA
AAGCATTTTTTTCACTGCATTCTAGTTGTGGTTTGTCCAAACTCATCAATGTATCTTATCATGTCTGTAT
ACCGTCGACCTCTAGCTAGAGCTTGGCGTAATCATGGTCATAGCTGTTTCCTGTGTGAAATTGTTATCCG
CTCACAATTCCACACAACATACGAGCCGGAAGCATAAAGTGTAAAGCCTGGGGTGCCTAATGAGTGAGCT
AACTCACATTAATTGCGTTGCGCTCACTGCCCGCTTTCCAGTCGGGAAACCTGTCGTGCCAGCTGCATTA
ATGAATCGGCCAACGCGCGGGGAGAGGCGGTTTGCGTATTGGGCGCTCTTCCGCTTCCTCGCTCACTGAC
TCGCTGCGCTCGGTCGTTCGGCTGCGGCGAGCGGTATCAGCTCACTCAAAGGCGGTAATACGGTTATCCA
CAGAATCAGGGGATAACGCAGGAAAGAACATGTGAGCAAAAGGCCAGCAAAAGGCCAGGAACCGTAAAAA
GGCCGCGTTGCTGGCGTTTTTCCATAGGCTCCGCCCCCCTGACGAGCATCACAAAAATCGACGCTCAAGT
CAGAGGTGGCGAAACCCGACAGGACTATAAAGATACCAGGCGTTTCCCCCTGGAAGCTCCCTCGTGCGCT
CTCCTGTTCCGACCCTGCCGCTTACCGGATACCTGTCCGCCTTTCTCCCTTCGGGAAGCGTGGCGCTTTC
TCATAGCTCACGCTGTAGGTATCTCAGTTCGGTGTAGGTCGTTCGCTCCAAGCTGGGCTGTGTGCACGAA
CCCCCCGTTCAGCCCGACCGCTGCGCCTTATCCGGTAACTATCGTCTTGAGTCCAACCCGGTAAGACACG
ACTTATCGCCACTGGCAGCAGCCACTGGTAACAGGATTAGCAGAGCGAGGTATGTAGGCGGTGCTACAGA
GTTCTTGAAGTGGTGGCCTAACTACGGCTACACTAGAAGAACAGTATTTGGTATCTGCGCTCTGCTGAAG
CCAGTTACCTTCGGAAAAAGAGTTGGTAGCTCTTGATCCGGCAAACAAACCACCGCTGGTAGCGGTTTTT
TTGTTTGCAAGCAGCAGATTACGCGCAGAAAAAAAGGATCTCAAGAAGATCCTTTGATCTTTTCTACGGG
GTCTGACGCTCAGTGGAACGAAAACTCACGTTAAGGGATTTTGGTCATGAGATTATCAAAAAGGATCTTC
ACCTAGATCCTTTTAAATTAAAAATGAAGTTTTAAATCAATCTAAAGTATATATGAGTAAACTTGGTCTG
ACAGTTACCAATGCTTAATCAGTGAGGCACCTATCTCAGCGATCTGTCTATTTCGTTCATCCATAGTTGC
CTGACTCCCCGTCGTGTAGATAACTACGATACGGGAGGGCTTACCATCTGGCCCCAGTGCTGCAATGATA
CCGCGAGACCCACGCTCACCGGCTCCAGATTTATCAGCAATAAACCAGCCAGCCGGAAGGGCCGAGCGCA
GAAGTGGTCCTGCAACTTTATCCGCCTCCATCCAGTCTATTAATTGTTGCCGGGAAGCTAGAGTAAGTAG
TTCGCCAGTTAATAGTTTGCGCAACGTTGTTGCCATTGCTACAGGCATCGTGGTGTCACGCTCGTCGTTT
GGTATGGCTTCATTCAGCTCCGGTTCCCAACGATCAAGGCGAGTTACATGATCCCCCATGTTGTGCAAAA
AAGCGGTTAGCTCCTTCGGTCCTCCGATCGTTGTCAGAAGTAAGTTGGCCGCAGTGTTATCACTCATGGT
TATGGCAGCACTGCATAATTCTCTTACTGTCATGCCATCCGTAAGATGCTTTTCTGTGACTGGTGAGTAC
TCAACCAAGTCATTCTGAGAATAGTGTATGCGGCGACCGAGTTGCTCTTGCCCGGCGTCAATACGGGATA
ATACCGCGCCACATAGCAGAACTTTAAAAGTGCTCATCATTGGAAAACGTTCTTCGGGGCGAAAACTCTC
AAGGATCTTACCGCTGTTGAGATCCAGTTCGATGTAACCCACTCGTGCACCCAACTGATCTTCAGCATCT
TTTACTTTCACCAGCGTTTCTGGGTGAGCAAAAACAGGAAGGCAAAATGCCGCAAAAAAGGGAATAAGGG
CGACACGGAAATGTTGAATACTCATACTCTTCCTTTTTCAATATTATTGAAGCATTTATCAGGGTTATTG
TCTCATGAGCGGATACATATTTGAATGTATTTAGAAAAATAAACAAATAGGGGTTCCGCGCACATTTCCC
CGAAAAGTGCCACCTGACGTC
