>Addgene plasmid #41670 | pcDNA3.1(+)mGAT1CFP8 | addgene partial sequence | sequence record 58021 | BGH-rev 5'-TAGAAGGCACAGTCGAGG-3'
AACGGGCCCTCTAGATGTAGGCCTCCTTGCTGGTGGACTTGTACAGCTCGTCCATGCCGAGAGTGATCCC
GGCGGCGGTCACGAACTCCAGCAGGACCATGTGATCGCGCTTCTCGTTGGGGTCTTTGCTCAGCTTGGAC
TGGGTGCTCAGGTAGTGGTTGTCGGGCAGCAGCACGGGGCCGTCGCCGATGGGGGTGTTCTGCTGGTAGT
GGTCGGCGAGCTGCACGCTGCCGTCCTCGATGTTGTGGCGGATCTTGAAGTTGGCCTTGATGCCGTTCTT
CTGCTTGTCGGCGGTGATATAGACGTTGTGGCTGATGTAGTTGTACTCCAGCTTGTGCCCCAGGATGTTG
CCGTCCTCCTTGAAGTCGATGCCCTTCAGCTCGATGCGGTTCACCAGGGTGTCGCCCTCGAACTTCACCT
CGGCGCGGGTCTTGTAGTTGCCGTCGTCCTTGAAGAAGATGGTGCGCTCCTGGACGTAGCCTTCGGGCAT
GGCGGACTTGAAGAAGTCGTGCTGCTTCATGTGGTCGGGGTAGCGGCTGAAGCACTGCACGCCCCAGGTC
AGGGTGGTCACGAGGGTGGGCCAGGGCACGGGCAGCTTGCCGGTGGTGCAGATGAACTTCAGGGTCAGCT
TGCCGTAGGTGGCATCGCCCTCGCCCTCGCCGGACACGCTGAACTTGTGGCCGTTTACGTCGCCGTCCAG
CTCGACCAGGATGGGCACCACCCCGGTGAACAGCTCCTCGCCCTTGCTCACCATGGCGGCCGCCACTGTG
CTGGATATCTGCAGAATTCGGATGTAGGCCTCCTTGCTGGCTGAGCTGCCAGCCTGCGGCTG
