>Addgene plasmid #41670 | pcDNA3.1(+)mGAT1CFP8 | addgene partial sequence | sequence record 58022 | EGFP-N 5'-CGTCGCCGTCCAGCTCGACCAG-3'
ACAGCTCCTCGCCCTTGCTCACCATGGCGGCCGCCACTGTGCTGGATATCTGCAGAATTCGGATGTAGGC
CTCCTTGCTGGCTGAGCTGCCAGCCTGCGGCTGCTCAGGGCCATTCTCAGGGCGCACAATATCTTCACTG
GGCTGAATCATGACCTGGAGACGCTGCTTCAGGGAGCCCTTCAGGGTGAGGAACATGTAAGCCATGTACC
CGGGGATGAGCACCATGGAGGACAGAGCCATGAGCCAGCCCACGCCCTGGCCCCACTTGGGGAAAACATA
GCTTCCCATGGTGAGTGGTGTCATCTGCACAGCACTGAAGAGAAACACGCCCGCCACAATGATGGGTGTG
AAAAAGGACCAGCACAGCTTCCACCAGATGCAGGGCCTGGAGCCAACCATCTCCTGGATGTTGTCATAGA
ACCGGTTGACACCATAAAACCAGGAAATGGAGACACACTCGAAGAAAACCAGGAACAGCAAGCTCATGCC
GCTGGCAGAGTAATAATCAAACAGTTTGAAGACATAAATGCCACCCTGGGTGATGTTAGACAGGCCAATC
AGGTAGGACACGATGCACACGGCAGCAATGAAGAGTTCACGGCGATTGCGGAGAAGTCTGGGGTACTCGT
CCACCAGGGCAGTGATGAAGCCCTCCACGGTACAGAACTGGCTGTCAATGCCCAGCATCAGCAGCATGGA
GAAGAAGAGGATAGCCCAGAGGGGAGAGATGGGTAGCTGTGTCACAGCCTCAGGGTACGCCAAGAATGCC
AGCCCCGGGCCTGAGGCTGCCACATCAGCTATGGACCTCTTGGTGACATGAGCCATGAAGCCCACGATGG
AGAAGATGACGAATCCGGCAAACATGCTGGTGCAGGAGTTGATGCAGCAAACGATGATGGAGTCCCTGTA
CACATTGTTGTGGAAAGAGTTGTAGCTTCCCAGAGCAATCA
